>Addgene plasmid #194810 | MAC-C Sars-CoV-2 N_R203M | addgene full sequence | sequence record 383884 | Addgene NGS Result
GCGGCGAGCGGTATCAGCTCACTCAAAGGCGGTAATACGGTTATCCACAGAATCAGGGGATAACGCAGGA
AAGAACATGTGAGCAAAAGGCCAGCAAAAGGCCAGGAACCGTAAAAAGGCCGCGTTGCTGGCGTTTTTCC
ATAGGCTCCGCCCCCCTGACGAGCATCACAAAAATCGACGCTCAAGTCAGAGGTGGCGAAACCCGACAGG
ACTATAAAGATACCAGGCGTTTCCCCCTGGAAGCTCCCTCGTGCGCTCTCCTGTTCCGACCCTGCCGCTT
ACCGGATACCTGTCCGCCTTTCTCCCTTCGGGAAGCGTGGCGCTTTCTCATAGCTCACGCTGTAGGTATC
TCAGTTCGGTGTAGGTCGTTCGCTCCAAGCTGGGCTGTGTGCACGAACCCCCCGTTCAGCCCGACCGCTG
CGCCTTATCCGGTAACTATCGTCTTGAGTCCAACCCGGTAAGACACGACTTATCGCCACTGGCAGCAGCC
ACTGGTAACAGGATTAGCAGAGCGAGGTATGTAGGCGGTGCTACAGAGTTCTTGAAGTGGTGGCCTAACT
ACGGCTACACTAGAAGAACAGTATTTGGTATCTGCGCTCTGCTGAAGCCAGTTACCTTCGGAAAAAGAGT
TGGTAGCTCTTGATCCGGCAAACAAACCACCGCTGGTAGCGGTGGTTTTTTTGTTTGCAAGCAGCAGATT
ACGCGCAGAAAAAAAGGATCTCAAGAAGATCCTTTGATCTTTTCTACGGGGTCTGACGCTCAGTGGAACG
AAAACTCACGTTAAGGGATTTTGGTCATGAGATTATCAAAAAGGATCTTCACCTAGATCCTTTTAAATTA
AAAATGAAGTTTTAAATCAATCTAAAGTATATATGAGTAAACTTGGTCTGACAGTTACCAATGCTTAATC
AGTGAGGCACCTATCTCAGCGATCTGTCTATTTCGTTCATCCATAGTTGCCTGACTCCCCGTCGTGTAGA
TAACTACGATACGGGAGGGCTTACCATCTGGCCCCAGTGCTGCAATGATACCGCGAGACCCACGCTCACC
GGCTCCAGATTTATCAGCAATAAACCAGCCAGCCGGAAGGGCCGAGCGCAGAAGTGGTCCTGCAACTTTA
TCCGCCTCCATCCAGTCTATTAATTGTTGCCGGGAAGCTAGAGTAAGTAGTTCGCCAGTTAATAGTTTGC
GCAACGTTGTTGCCATTGCTACAGGCATCGTGGTGTCACGCTCGTCGTTTGGTATGGCTTCATTCAGCTC
CGGTTCCCAACGATCAAGGCGAGTTACATGATCCCCCATGTTGTGCAAAAAAGCGGTTAGCTCCTTCGGT
CCTCCGATCGTTGTCAGAAGTAAGTTGGCCGCAGTGTTATCACTCATGGTTATGGCAGCACTGCATAATT
CTCTTACTGTCATGCCATCCGTAAGATGCTTTTCTGTGACTGGTGAGTACTCAACCAAGTCATTCTGAGA
ATAGTGTATGCGGCGACCGAGTTGCTCTTGCCCGGCGTCAATACGGGATAATACCGCGCCACATAGCAGA
ACTTTAAAAGTGCTCATCATTGGAAAACGTTCTTCGGGGCGAAAACTCTCAAGGATCTTACCGCTGTTGA
GATCCAGTTCGATGTAACCCACTCGTGCACCCAACTGATCTTCAGCATCTTTTACTTTCACCAGCGTTTC
TGGGTGAGCAAAAACAGGAAGGCAAAATGCCGCAAAAAAGGGAATAAGGGCGACACGGAAATGTTGAATA
CTCATACTCTTCCTTTTTCAATATTATTGAAGCATTTATCAGGGTTATTGTCTCATGAGCGGATACATAT
TTGAATGTATTTAGAAAAATAAACAAATAGGGGTTCCGCGCACATTTCCCCGAAAAGTGCCACCTGACGT
CGACGGATCGGGAGATCTCCCGATCCCCTATGGTGCACTCTCAGTACAATCTGCTCTGATGCCGCATAGT
TAAGCCAGTATCTGCTCCCTGCTTGTGTGTTGGAGGTCGCTGAGTAGTGCGCGAGCAAAATTTAAGCTAC
AACAAGGCAAGGCTTGACCGACAATTGCATGAAGAATCTGCTTAGGGTTAGGCGTTTTGCGCTGCTTCGC
GATGTACGGGCCAGATATACGCGTTGACATTGATTATTGACTAGTTATTAATAGTAATCAATTACGGGGT
CATTAGTTCATAGCCCATATATGGAGTTCCGCGTTACATAACTTACGGTAAATGGCCCGCCTGGCTGACC
GCCCAACGACCCCCGCCCATTGACGTCAATAATGACGTATGTTCCCATAGTAACGCCAATAGGGACTTTC
CATTGACGTCAATGGGTGGAGTATTTACGGTAAACTGCCCACTTGGCAGTACATCAAGTGTATCATATGC
CAAGTACGCCCCCTATTGACGTCAATGACGGTAAATGGCCCGCCTGGCATTATGCCCAGTACATGACCTT
ATGGGACTTTCCTACTTGGCAGTACATCTACGTATTAGTCATCGCTATTACCATGGTGATGCGGTTTTGG
CAGTACATCAATGGGCGTGGATAGCGGTTTGACTCACGGGGATTTCCAAGTCTCCACCCCATTGACGTCA
ATGGGAGTTTGTTTTGGCACCAAAATCAACGGGACTTTCCAAAATGTCGTAACAACTCCGCCCCATTGAC
GCAAATGGGCGGTAGGCGTGTACGGTGGGAGGTCTATATAAGCAGAGCTCTCCCTATCAGTGATAGAGAT
CTCCCTATCAGTGATAGAGATCGTCGACGAGCTCGTTTAGTGAACCGTCAGATCGCCTGGAGACGCCATC
CACGCTGTTTTGACCTCCATAGAAGACACCGGGACCGATCCAGCCTCCGGACTCTAGCGTTTAAACTTAA
GCTTGGTACCGAGCTCGGATCCACTAGTCCAGTGTGGTGGAATTCTGCAGATATCAACAAGTTTGTACAA
AAAAGTTGGCATGTCCGACAACGGTCCCCAGAACCAGCGTAACGCTCCAAGGATCACCTTCGGTGGACCT
AGCGACTCCACCGGCAGCAACCAGAACGGAGAACGCTCCGGAGCCAGAAGCAAGCAGCGTAGGCCACAGG
GCCTGCCTAACAACACCGCCAGCTGGTTCACCGCTCTGACCCAGCACGGAAAGGAAGACCTGAAGTTCCC
AAGGGGACAGGGCGTGCCAATCAACACCAACAGCTCTCCAGACGACCAGATCGGATACTACAGGCGTGCC
ACCAGGCGCATCAGAGGAGGCGACGGAAAGATGAAGGACCTGTCTCCTAGGTGGTACTTCTACTACCTGG
GCACCGGACCAGAGGCTGGTCTGCCATACGGCGCCAACAAGGACGGCATCATCTGGGTGGCTACCGAGGG
AGCTCTGAACACCCCAAAGGACCACATCGGAACCCGTAACCCTGCCAACAACGCTGCCATCGTGCTGCAG
CTGCCACAGGGAACCACCCTGCCCAAGGGATTCTACGCTGAGGGCTCCAGGGGTGGAAGCCAGGCTAGCT
CTCGTTCTTCCAGCCGTTCTAGGAACAGCTCCCGCAACTCTACCCCAGGAAGCTCCATGGGCACCAGCCC
AGCTCGTATGGCCGGCAACGGAGGTGACGCCGCTCTGGCTCTGCTGCTGCTGGACCGTCTGAACCAGCTG
GAAAGCAAGATGTCCGGAAAGGGTCAGCAGCAGCAGGGCCAGACCGTGACCAAGAAGTCTGCCGCTGAGG
CCTCTAAGAAGCCCAGGCAGAAGAGGACCGCTACCAAGGCCTACAACGTGACCCAGGCCTTCGGAAGACG
TGGACCTGAACAGACCCAGGGAAACTTCGGCGACCAGGAGCTGATCCGCCAGGGAACCGACTACAAGCAC
TGGCCACAGATCGCTCAGTTCGCCCCTTCTGCTAGCGCCTTCTTCGGAATGTCCAGGATCGGAATGGAGG
TGACCCCTTCCGGCACCTGGCTGACCTACACCGGAGCTATCAAGCTGGACGACAAGGACCCCAACTTCAA
GGACCAGGTGATCCTGCTGAACAAGCACATCGACGCCTACAAGACCTTCCCACCTACCGAGCCAAAGAAG
GACAAGAAGAAGAAGGCCGACGAAACCCAGGCCCTGCCACAGAGGCAGAAGAAGCAGCAGACCGTGACCC
TGCTGCCAGCTGCTGACCTGGACGACTTCTCCAAGCAGCTGCAGCAGTCTATGAGCTCTGCTGACTCCAC
CCAGGCTTACCCAACTTTCTTGTACAAAGTGGTTGATATCAAGGCCGCCGACATCACCAGCCTGTACAAG
AAAGTGGGGTGGAGCCATCCCCAGTTCGAGAAGGGCGGAGGATCTGGCGGCGGAAGCGGCGGAGGAAGCT
GGTCCCACCCTCAGTTTGAGAAAGGCACCGAGCTGGGCAGCACCATGGCCAGCTACCCCTACGACGTGCC
CGACTACGCCAAGGACAACACCGTGCCCCTGAAGCTGATCGCCCTGCTGGCCAACGGCGAGTTCCACTCT
GGCGAGCAGCTGGGCGAGACACTGGGCATGAGCAGAGCCGCCATCAACAAGCACATCCAGACCCTGCGGG
ACTGGGGCGTGGACGTGTTCACAGTGCCCGGCAAGGGCTACAGCCTGCCCGAGCCCATCCAGCTGCTGAA
CGCCAAGCAGATCCTGGGCCAGCTGGATGGCGGATCTGTGGCCGTGCTGCCCGTGATCGACAGCACCAAC
CAGTATCTGCTCGACCGGATCGGCGAGCTGAAGTCCGGCGACGCCTGTATCGCCGAGTACCAGCAGGCCG
GCAGAGGCGGCAGGGGCAGAAAGTGGTTCAGCCCCTTCGGCGCCAACCTGTACCTGAGCATGTTCTGGAG
ACTGGAACAGGGCCCAGCCGCCGCTATTGGCCTGAGCCTGGTCATCGGCATCGTGATGGCCGAGGTGCTG
CGGAAGCTGGGCGCCGACAAAGTGCGCGTGAAGTGGCCCAACGACCTGTATCTGCAGGACCGGAAGCTGG
CCGGCATCCTGGTGGAACTGACCGGCAAAACAGGCGACGCCGCCCAGATCGTGATCGGCGCTGGCATCAA
CATGGCCATGCGGCGGGTGGAAGAGAGCGTGGTCAACCAGGGCTGGATCACCCTGCAGGAAGCCGGCATC
AACCTGGACCGGAACACCCTGGCCGCCATGCTGATCAGAGAGCTGAGAGCCGCCCTGGAACTGTTCGAGC
AGGAAGGCCTGGCCCCCTACCTGAGCAGATGGGAGAAGCTGGACAACTTCATCAACCGGCCCGTGAAACT
GATCATCGGCGACAAAGAGATCTTCGGCATCAGCCGGGGCATCGACAAGCAGGGGGCCCTGCTCCTGGAA
CAGGACGGCATCATCAAGCCCTGGATGGGCGGCGAGATCAGCCTGCGGAGCGCCGAGAAGTGATGACTCG
AGTCTAGAGGGCCCGTTTAAACCCGCTGATCAGCCTCGACTGTGCCTTCTAGTTGCCAGCCATCTGTTGT
TTGCCCCTCCCCCGTGCCTTCCTTGACCCTGGAAGGTGCCACTCCCACTGTCCTTTCCTAATAAAATGAG
GAAATTGCATCGCATTGTCTGAGTAGGTGTCATTCTATTCTGGGGGGTGGGGTGGGGCAGGACAGCAAGG
GGGAGGATTGGGAAGACAATAGCAGGCATGCTGGGGATGCGGTGGGCTCTATGGCTTCTGAGGCGGAAAG
AACCAGCTGGGGCTCTAGGGGGTATCCCC
[124 nt withheld, positions 5700-5823]
C
[91 nt withheld, positions 5825-5915]
AGGGTGATGGTTCACGTACCTAGAAGTTCCTATTCCGAAGTTCCTATTCTCTAGAAAGTATAGGAACTTC
CTTGGCCAAAAAGCCTGAACTCACCGCGACGTCTGTCGAGAAGTTTCTGATCGAAAAGTTCGACAGCGTC
TCCGACCTGATGCAGCTCTCGGAGGGCGAAGAATCTCGTGCTTTCAGCTTCGATGTAGGAGGGCGTGGAT
ATGTCCTGCGGGTAAATAGCTGCGCCGATGGTTTCTACAAAGATCGTTATGTTTATCGGCACTTTGCATC
GGCCGCGCTCCCGATTCCGGAAGTGCTTGACATTGGGGAATTCAGCGAGAGCCTGACCTATTGCATCTCC
CGCCGTGCACAGGGTGTCACGTTGCAAGACCTGCCTGAAACCGAACTGCCCGCTGTTCTGCAGCCGGTCG
CGGAGGCCATGGATGCGATCGCTGCGGCCGATCTTAGCCAGACGAGCGGGTTCGGCCCATTCGGACCGCA
AGGAATCGGTCAATACACTACATGGCGTGATTTCATATGCGCGATTGCTGATCCCCATGTGTATCACTGG
CAAACTGTGATGGACGACACCGTCAGTGCGTCCGTCGCGCAGGCTCTCGATGAGCTGATGCTTTGGGCCG
AGGACTGCCCCGAAGTCCGGCACCTCGTGCACGCGGATTTCGGCTCCAACAATGTCCTGACGGACAATGG
CCGCATAACAGCGGTCATTGACTGGAGCGAGGCGATGTTCGGGGATTCCCAATACGAGGTCGCCAACATC
TTCTTCTGGAGGCCGTGGTTGGCTTGTATGGAGCAGCAGACGCGCTACTTCGAGCGGAGGCATCCGGAGC
TTGCAGGATCGCCGCGGCTCCGGGCGTATATGCTCCGCATTGGTCTTGACCAACTCTATCAGAGCTTGGT
TGACGGCAATTTCGATGATGCAGCTTGGGCGCAGGGTCGATGCGACGCAATCGTCCGATCCGGAGCCGGG
ACTGTCGGGCGTACACAAATCGCCCGCAGAAGCGCGGCCGTCTGGACCGATGGCTGTGTAGAAGTACTCG
CCGATAGTGGAAACCGACGCCCCAGCACTCGTCCGAGGGCAAAGGAATAGCACGTACTACGAGATTTCGA
TTCCACCGCCGCCTTCTATGAAAGGTTGGGCTTCGGAATCGTTTTCCGGGACGCCGGCTGGATGATCCTC
CAGCGCGGGGATCTCATGCTGGAGTTCTTCGCCCACCCCAACTTGTTTATTGCAGCTTATAATGGTTACA
AATAAAGCAATAGCATCACAAATTTCACAAATAAAGCATTTTTTTCACTGCATTCTAGTTGTGGTTTGTC
CAAACTCATCAATGTATCTTATCATGTCTGTATACCGTCGACCTCTAGCTAGAGCTTGGCGTAATCATGG
TCATAGCTGTTTCCTGTGTGAAATTGTTATCCGCTCACAATTCCACACAACATACGAGCCGGAAGCATAA
AGTGTAAAGCCTGGGGTGCCTAATGAGTGAGCTAACTCACATTAATTGCGTTGCGCTCACTGCCCGCTTT
CCAGTCGGGAAACCTGTCGTGCCAGCTGCATTAATGAATCGGCCAACGCGCGGGGAGAGGCGGTTTGCGT
ATTGGGCGCTCTTCCGCTTCCTCGCTCACTGACTCGCTGCGCTCGGTCGTTCGGCT
Features (pLannotate 1.2.2; 25 found; start..end, strand, type, name):
    136..724     -  rep_origin     ori: high-copy-number ColE1/pMB1/pBR322/pUC origin of replication
    895..1755    -  CDS            AmpR: β-lactamase; bla; confers resistance to ampicillin, carbenicillin, and related antibiotics
   1756..1860    -  promoter       AmpR promoter: bla
   1919..1971    -  misc_feature   bom (fragment): basis of mobility region from pBR322
   2126..2505    +  enhancer       CMV enhancer: human cytomegalovirus immediate early enhancer
   2506..2709    +  promoter       CMV promoter: human cytomegalovirus (CMV) immediate early promoter
   2711..2730    +  promoter       PLtetO-1 promoter (fragment): modified phage lambda PL promoter with tet operator sites (Lutz and Bujard, 1997)
   2732..2751    +  promoter       PLtetO-1 promoter (fragment): modified phage lambda PL promoter with tet operator sites (Lutz and Bujard, 1997)
   2759..2792    +  promoter       TRE3GV promoter (fragment): 3rd-generation Tet-responsive promoter that can be activated by binding of Tet-On® 3G, optimized for retroviral and lentiviral vectors
   2928..2945    +  protein_bind   attB1 (fragment): mutant version of attB; core recombination site for the Gateway® BP reaction BP Clonase™
   2951..4207    +  CDS            N: NCAP_SARS2 - Experimental evidence at protein level: Swiss-Prot protein existence level 1. Packages the positive strand viral genome RNA into a helical ribonucleocapsid (RNP) and plays a fundamental role during virion assembly through its interactions with the viral genome and membrane protein M. Plays an important role in enhancing the efficiency of subgenomic viral RNA transcription as well as viral replication (By similarity). May modulate transforming growth factor-beta signaling by binding host smad3 (By similarity). From Severe acute respiratory syndrome coronavirus 2 (2019-nCoV) (SARS-C
   4209..4233    -  protein_bind   attB2: mutant version of attB; recombination site for the Gateway® BP reaction BP Clonase™
   4421..5380    +  CDS            birA: BIRA_ECOLI - Also known as bioR, dhbB. Experimental evidence at protein level: Swiss-Prot protein existence level 1. Acts both as a biotin--[acetyl-CoA-carboxylase] ligase and a biotin-operon repressor. In the presence of ATP, BirA activates biotin to form the BirA-biotinyl-5'-adenylate (BirA-bio-5'-AMP or holoBirA) complex. HoloBirA can either transfer the biotinyl moiety to the biotin carboxyl carrier protein (BCCP) subunit of acetyl-CoA carboxylase, or bind to the biotin operator site and inhibit transcription of the operon. From Escherichia coli (strain K12).
   5430..5654    +  polyA_signal   bGH poly(A) signal: bovine growth hormone polyadenylation signal
   5658..5679    +  promoter       SV40 promoter (fragment): SV40 enhancer and early promoter
   5700..5933    +  rep_origin     f1 ori (fragment) (sequence partly withheld): f1 bacteriophage origin of replication; arrow indicates direction of (+) strand synthesis
   5938..5985    +  protein_bind   FRT: FLP-mediated recombination occurs in the 8-bp core sequence TCTAGAAA (Turan and Bode, 2011). FLP recombinase from the Saccharomyces cerevisiae 2μ plasmid
   5993..7015    +  CDS            HygR: aminoglycoside phosphotransferase from E. coli; aph(4)-Ia; confers resistance to hygromycin
   7025..7150    +  CDS            ble (fragment): BLE_KLEPN - Experimental evidence at protein level: Swiss-Prot protein existence level 1. Binding protein with a strong affinity to the bleomycin family of antibiotics. Binds to CL990; an antimitotic-antibiotic compound. From Klebsiella pneumoniae.
   7145..7266    +  polyA_signal   SV40 poly(A) signal: SV40 polyadenylation signal
   7339..7355    -  protein_bind   lac operator: The lac repressor binds to the lac operator to inhibit transcription in E. coli. This inhibition can be relieved by adding lactose or isopropyl-β-D-thiogalactopyranoside (IPTG). lac repressor encoded by lacI
   7363..7393    -  promoter       lac promoter: promoter for the E. coli lac operon
   7408..7429    -  protein_bind   CAP binding site: CAP binding activates transcription in the presence of cAMP. E. coli catabolite activator protein
   7442..7534    -  CDS            lacI (fragment): lac repressor; lacI; The lac repressor binds to the lac operator to inhibit transcription in E. coli. This inhibition can be relieved by adding lactose or isopropyl-β-D-thiogalactopyranoside (IPTG).
   7536..7578    -  rep_origin     RSF ori (fragment): Plasmids containing the RSF 1030 origin of replication can be propagated in E. coli cells that contain additional plasmids with compatible origins.
