[The description below was written by a language model from this plasmid's Addgene catalogue record and pLannotate feature annotations shown in this document.]
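Description:
MAC-C Sars-CoV-2 N_R203M is a 7.6 kb mammalian expression plasmid in which the SARS-CoV-2 nucleocapsid (N) gene carrying the R203M substitution has been placed in the MAC-tag-C Gateway destination backbone. It is propagated in E. coli as a high-copy plasmid through a ColE1/pUC-type origin and selected with ampicillin via the β-lactamase gene. Hygromycin is the selectable marker for mammalian cells.

The N coding sequence is flanked by attB1 and attB2 sites left by Gateway recombination. It sits downstream of the CMV enhancer and promoter, which are followed immediately by short tet operator-like fragments. This arrangement is consistent with a tetracycline-regulatable CMV promoter, although the record does not explicitly state inducibility. Downstream of attB2 lies a coding sequence annotated as E. coli birA, followed by the bGH polyadenylation signal. This corresponds to the C-terminal MAC tag listed in the catalogue, so N is expressed as a fusion with a biotin ligase module at its C terminus. The feature table does not annotate any other components of the tag.

An FRT site lies directly upstream of the hygromycin resistance gene, which has an SV40 poly(A) signal but no full promoter annotated in front of it. This layout is typical of vectors designed for FLP-mediated integration at a genomic FRT site, where integration activates hygromycin resistance and yields isogenic stable lines.

The associated work maps host protein changes and interactions across SARS-CoV-2 variants. The construct is therefore suited to comparing the interaction partners of the R203M nucleocapsid variant with those of other N forms, for example through proximity biotinylation by the ligase fusion.
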