Addgene plasmid #194810: MAC-C Sars-CoV-2 N_R203M
Purpose: Sars-CoV-2 N_R203M in MAC-C destination vector
Depositing lab: Markku Varjosalo. Depositing organization: University of Helsinki, Institute of Biotechnology. Publication: The comprehensive SARS-CoV-2 ‘hijackome’ knowledge base— reveals significant changes in host cell protein expression and activation by multiple SARS-CoV-2 variants. Varjosalo M, Huuskonen S, Liu X, Redchuk T, Salokas K, Lundberg R, Maljanen S, Belik M, Reinholm A, Kolehmainen P, Tripathi G, Laine P, Belanov S, Auvinen P, Vartiainen M, Laine L, Österlund P, Julkkunen I, Kakkola L. 10 May 2024, Research Square 10.21203/rs.3.rs-4322477/v1.
Backbone
  Vector backbone: MAC-tag-C (#108077)
  Vector type: Mammalian Expression
  Selectable markers: Hygromycin
Growth in bacteria
  Bacterial resistance: Ampicillin, 100 μg/mL
  Growth temperature: 37°C
  Growth strain: DH5alpha
  Copy number: High Copy
Gene/Insert
  Gene/Insert name: N_R203M (alt name: Nucleocapsid R203M)
  Species: Sars-CoV-2
  Mutation: R203M
  Entrez Gene: N (a.k.a. GU280_gp10)
  Tag / fusion protein: MAC-C (C terminal on backbone)
Terms and licenses: Academic/Nonprofit Terms; Industry Terms
Depositor comments: Please visit https://doi.org/10.21203/rs.3.rs-4322477/v1 for preprint.
How to cite: MAC-C Sars-CoV-2 N_R203M was a gift from Markku Varjosalo (Addgene plasmid # 194810 ; http://n2t.net/addgene:194810 ; RRID:Addgene_194810)
